>Addgene plasmid #67456 | pDEST47-ARF5 | addgene partial sequence | sequence record 119585 | T7 5'-TAATACGACTCACTATAGGG-3'
AAAAAAGCAGGCTTAGAAGGAGATAGAACCATGGGCCTCACCGTGTCCGCGCTCTTTTCGCGGATCTTCG
GGAAGAAGCAGATGCGGATTCTCATGGTTGGCTTGGATGCGGCTGGCAAGACCACAATCCTGTACAAACT
GAAGTTGGGGGAGATTGTCACCACCATCCCAACCATAGGCTTCAATGTAGAAACAGTGGAATATAAGAAC
ATCTGTTTCACAGTCTGGGACGTGGGAGGCCAGGACAAGATTCGGCCTCTGTGGCGGCACTACTTCCAGA
ACACTCAGGGCCTCATCTTTGTGGTGGACAGTAATGACCGGGAGCGGGTCCAAGAATCTGCTGATGAACT
CCAGAAGATGCTGCAGGAGGACGAGCTGCGGGATGCAGTGCTGCTGGTATTTGCCAACAAGCAGGACATG
CCCAACGCCATGCCCGTGAGCGAGCTGACTGACAAGCTGGGGCTACAGCACTTACGCAGCCGCACGTGGT
ATGTCCAGGCCACCTGCGCCACCCAAGGCACAGGTCTGTACGATGGTCTGGACTGGCTGTCCCACGAGCT
GTCAAAGCGCTAATAGGACCCAGCTTTCTTGTACAAAGTGGTTCGATCTAGAATGGCTAGCAAAGGAGAA
GAACTTTTCACTGGAGTTGTCCCAATTCTTGTTGAATTAGATGGTGATGTTAATGGGCACAAATTTTCTG
TCAGTGGAGAGGGTGAAGGTGATGCTACATACGGAAAGCTTACCCTTAAATTTATTTGCACTACTGGAAA
ACTACCTGTTCCATGGCCAACACTTGTCACTACTTTCTCTTATGGTGTTCAATGCTTTTCCCGTTATCCG
GATCATATGAAACGGCATGACTTTTTCAAGAGTGCCATGCCCGAAGGTTATGTACAGGAACGCACTATAT
CTTTCAAAGATGACGGGAACTACAAGACGCGTGCTGAAGTCAAGTTTGAAGGTGATACCCTTGTTAATCG
TATCGAGTTAAAAGGTATTGATTTT
