[The description below was written by a language model from this plasmid's Addgene catalogue record.]
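Description:
pDEST47-ARF5 is a mammalian expression plasmid built on the commercial Gateway destination vector pcDNA-DEST47, into which the human ARF5 open reading frame was introduced by Gateway recombination. It is maintained in E. coli as a high-copy plasmid under ampicillin selection, and it carries a neomycin resistance marker so that transfected mammalian cells can be selected with G418, for example to derive stable lines. No feature table accompanies the record, so details such as the replication origin, polyadenylation signals and recombination-site scars are not explicitly documented here.

Expression of ARF5, a member of the ARF family of small regulatory GTPases, is driven by the strong constitutive CMV promoter. The pcDNA-DEST47 backbone is designed to append a C-terminal GFP to inserted coding sequences, and the use of a GFP reverse primer for sequencing is consistent with that downstream reporter being present. However, the insert here retains its native stop codon, so translation terminates at the end of ARF5 and no GFP fusion is made; the protein is produced untagged, in its native form. This is relevant because terminal tags can interfere with the behaviour of small GTPases. The insert carries a single T-to-C change at base pair 477, recorded as silent, so the encoded amino acid sequence is unaltered.

The plasmid belongs to a toolbox collection of constructs for expressing or knocking down human ARF, ARL and SAR family GTPases, and it is suited to transient or stable overexpression of untagged human ARF5 in mammalian cells.
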