Addgene plasmid #67456: pDEST47-ARF5
Purpose: Mammalian expression of hArf5 with stop codon (native expression)
Depositing lab: Richard Kahn. Depositing organization: Emory University. Publication: Tool box: Plasmids for the expression or knockdown of human ARF Family GTPases (ARF/ARL/SAR) and their co-expression in bacteria with N-myristoyltransferases. Kerr SC, Kahn RA. Cell Logist. 2015 Sep 21;5(3):e1090523. doi: 10.1080/21592799.2015.1090523. eCollection 2015 Jul-Sep. PubMed 27057421.
Backbone
  Vector backbone: pcDNA-DEST47
  Backbone manufacturer: Life Technologies
  Vector type: Mammalian Expression
  Selectable markers: Neomycin (select with G418)
Growth in bacteria
  Bacterial resistance: Ampicillin, 100 μg/mL
  Growth temperature: 37°C
  Growth strain: DH5alpha
  Copy number: High Copy
Gene/Insert
  Gene/Insert name: ARF5 (alt name: pRK4s-D47)
  Species: H. sapiens (human)
  Mutation: bp 477 T to C; silent mutation
  Entrez Gene: ARF5
  Promoter: CMV
  Cloning method: Gateway Cloning
  Sequencing primers: 5′ CMV-F; 3′ GFP-R
Terms and licenses: Academic/Nonprofit Terms; Industry Terms: Not Available to Industry
Depositor comments: Note that the insert contains its native stop codon and does not produce a fusion protein with GFP.
How to cite: pDEST47-ARF5 was a gift from Richard Kahn (Addgene plasmid # 67456 ; http://n2t.net/addgene:67456 ; RRID:Addgene_67456)
